>Addgene plasmid #183290 | CROP_C9_Puro_FGFR2 | addgene full sequence | sequence record 362627 | Addgene NGS Result
GAGCGGATAACAATTTCACACAGGAAACAGCTATGACCATGATTACGCCAAGCGCGCAATTAACCCTCAC
TAAAGGGAACAAAAGCTGGAGCTGCAAGCTTAATGTAGTCTTATGCAATACTCTTGTAGTCTTGCAACAT
GGTAACGATGAGTTAGCAACATGCCTTACAAGGAGAGAAAAAGCACCGTGCATGCCGATTGGTGGAAGTA
AGGTGGTACGATCGTGCCTTATTAGGAAGGCAACAGACGGGTCTGACATGGATTGGACGAACCACTGAAT
TGCCGCATTGCAGAGATATTGTATTTAAGTGCCTAGCTCGATACATAAACGGGTCTCTCTGGTTAGACCA
GATCTGAGCCTGGGAGCTCTCTGGCTAACTAGGGAACCCACTGCTTAAGCCTCAATAAAGCTTGCCTTGA
GTGCTTCAAGTAGTGTGTGCCCGTCTGTTGTGTGACTCTGGTAACTAGAGATCCCTCAGACCCTTTTAGT
CAGTGTGGAAAATCTCTAGCAGTGGCGCCCGAACAGGGACTTGAAAGCGAAAGGGAAACCAGAGGAGCTC
TCTCGACGCAGGACTCGGCTTGCTGAAGCGCGCACGGCAAGAGGCGAGGGGCGGCGACTGGTGAGTACGC
CAAAAATTTTGACTAGCGGAGGCTAGAAGGAGAGAGATGGGTGCGAGAGCGTCAGTATTAAGCGGGGGAG
AATTAGATCGCGATGGGAAAAAATTCGGTTAAGGCCAGGGGGAAAGAAAAAATATAAATTAAAACATATA
GTATGGGCAAGCAGGGAGCTAGAACGATTCGCAGTTAATCCTGGCCTGTTAGAAACATCAGAAGGCTGTA
GACAAATACTGGGACAGCTACAACCATCCCTTCAGACAGGATCAGAAGAACTTAGATCATTATATAATAC
AGTAGCAACCCTCTATTGTGTGCATCAAAGGATAGAGATAAAAGACACCAAGGAAGCTTTAGACAAGATA
GAGGAAGAGCAAAACAAAAGTAAGACCACCGCACAGCAAGCGGCCGCTGATCTTCAGACCTGGAGGAGGA
GATATGAGGGACAATTGGAGAAGTGAATTATATAAATATAAAGTAGTAAAAATTGAACCATTAGGAGTAG
CACCCACCAAGGCAAAGAGAAGAGTGGTGCAGAGAGAAAAAAGAGCAGTGGGAATAGGAGCTTTGTTCCT
TGGGTTCTTGGGAGCAGCAGGAAGCACTATGGGCGCAGCGTCAATGACGCTGACGGTACAGGCCAGACAA
TTATTGTCTGGTATAGTGCAGCAGCAGAACAATTTGCTGAGGGCTATTGAGGCGCAACAGCATCTGTTGC
AACTCACAGTCTGGGGCATCAAGCAGCTCCAGGCAAGAATCCTGGCTGTGGAAAGATACCTAAAGGATCA
ACAGCTCCTGGGGATTTGGGGTTGCTCTGGAAAACTCATTTGCACCACTGCTGTGCCTTGGAATGCTAGT
TGGAGTAATAAATCTCTGGAACAGATTTGGAATCACACGACCTGGATGGAGTGGGACAGAGAAATTAACA
ATTACACAAGCTTAATACACTCCTTAATTGAAGAATCGCAAAACCAGCAAGAAAAGAATGAACAAGAATT
ATTGGAATTAGATAAATGGGCAAGTTTGTGGAATTGGTTTAACATAACAAATTGGCTGTGGTATATAAAA
TTATTCATAATGATAGTAGGAGGCTTGGTAGGTTTAAGAATAGTTTTTGCTGTACTTTCTATAGTGAATA
GAGTTAGGCAGGGATATTCACCATTATCGTTTCAGAATCTTGAGACAAATGGCAGTATTCATCCACAATT
TTAAAAGAAAAGGGGGGATTGGGGGGTACAGTGCAGGGGAAAGAATAGTAGACATAATAGCAACAGACAT
ACAAACTAAAGAATTACAAAAACAAATTACAAAAATTCAAAATTTTCGGGTTTATTACAGGGACAGCAGA
GATCCACTTTGGCGCCGGCTCGAGGGGGCCCGGGTGCAAAGATGGATAAAGTTTTAAACAGAGAGGAATC
TTTGCAGCTAATGGACCTTCTAGGTCTTGAAAGGAGTGGGAATTGGCTCCGTAGGTCTTGAAAGGAGTGG
GAATTGGCTCCGGTGCCCGTCAGTGGGCAGAGCGCACATCGCCCACAGTCCCCGAGAAGTTGGGGGGAGG
GGTCGGCAATTGATCCGGTGCCTAGAGAAGGTGGCGCGGGGTAAACTGGGAAAGTGATGTCGTGTACTGG
CTCCGCCTTTTTCCCGAGGGTGGGGGAGAACCGTATATAAGTGCAGTAGTCGCCGTGAACGTTCTTTTTC
GCAACGGGTTTGCCGCCAGAACACAGGACCGGTTCTAGAGCGCTGCCACCATGGACAAGAAGTACAGCAT
CGGCCTGGACATCGGCACCAACTCTGTGGGCTGGGCCGTGATCACCGACGAGTACAAGGTGCCCAGCAAG
AAATTCAAGGTGCTGGGCAACACCGACCGGCACAGCATCAAGAAGAACCTGATCGGAGCCCTGCTGTTCG
ACAGCGGCGAAACAGCCGAGGCCACCCGGCTGAAGAGAACCGCCAGAAGAAGATACACCAGACGGAAGAA
CCGGATCTGCTATCTGCAAGAGATCTTCAGCAACGAGATGGCCAAGGTGGACGACAGCTTCTTCCACAGA
CTGGAAGAGTCCTTCCTGGTGGAAGAGGATAAGAAGCACGAGCGGCACCCCATCTTCGGCAACATCGTGG
ACGAGGTGGCCTACCACGAGAAGTACCCCACCATCTACCACCTGAGAAAGAAACTGGTGGACAGCACCGA
CAAGGCCGACCTGCGGCTGATCTATCTGGCCCTGGCCCACATGATCAAGTTCCGGGGCCACTTCCTGATC
GAGGGCGACCTGAACCCCGACAACAGCGACGTGGACAAGCTGTTCATCCAGCTGGTGCAGACCTACAACC
AGCTGTTCGAGGAAAACCCCATCAACGCCAGCGGCGTGGACGCCAAGGCCATCCTGTCTGCCAGACTGAG
CAAGAGCAGACGGCTGGAAAATCTGATCGCCCAGCTGCCCGGCGAGAAGAAGAATGGCCTGTTCGGAAAC
CTGATTGCCCTGAGCCTGGGCCTGACCCCCAACTTCAAGAGCAACTTCGACCTGGCCGAGGATGCCAAAC
TGCAGCTGAGCAAGGACACCTACGACGACGACCTGGACAACCTGCTGGCCCAGATCGGCGACCAGTACGC
CGACCTGTTTCTGGCCGCCAAGAACCTGTCCGACGCCATCCTGCTGAGCGACATCCTGAGAGTGAACACC
GAGATCACCAAGGCCCCCCTGAGCGCCTCTATGATCAAGAGATACGACGAGCACCACCAGGACCTGACCC
TGCTGAAAGCTCTCGTGCGGCAGCAGCTGCCTGAGAAGTACAAAGAGATTTTCTTCGACCAGAGCAAGAA
CGGCTACGCCGGCTACATTGACGGCGGAGCCAGCCAGGAAGAGTTCTACAAGTTCATCAAGCCCATCCTG
GAAAAGATGGACGGCACCGAGGAACTGCTCGTGAAGCTGAACAGAGAGGACCTGCTGCGGAAGCAGCGGA
CCTTCGACAACGGCAGCATCCCCCACCAGATCCACCTGGGAGAGCTGCACGCCATTCTGCGGCGGCAGGA
AGATTTTTACCCATTCCTGAAGGACAACCGGGAAAAGATCGAGAAGATCCTGACCTTCCGCATCCCCTAC
TACGTGGGCCCTCTGGCCAGGGGAAACAGCAGATTCGCCTGGATGACCAGAAAGAGCGAGGAAACCATCA
CCCCCTGGAACTTCGAGGAAGTGGTGGACAAGGGCGCTTCCGCCCAGAGCTTCATCGAGCGGATGACCAA
CTTCGATAAGAACCTGCCCAACGAGAAGGTGCTGCCCAAGCACAGCCTGCTGTACGAGTACTTCACCGTG
TATAACGAGCTGACCAAAGTGAAATACGTGACCGAGGGAATGAGAAAGCCCGCCTTCCTGAGCGGCGAGC
AGAAAAAGGCCATCGTGGACCTGCTGTTCAAGACCAACCGGAAAGTGACCGTGAAGCAGCTGAAAGAGGA
CTACTTCAAGAAAATCGAGTGCTTCGACTCCGTGGAAATCTCCGGCGTGGAAGATCGGTTCAACGCCTCC
CTGGGCACATACCACGATCTGCTGAAAATTATCAAGGACAAGGACTTCCTGGACAATGAGGAAAACGAGG
ACATTCTGGAAGATATCGTGCTGACCCTGACACTGTTTGAGGACAGAGAGATGATCGAGGAACGGCTGAA
AACCTATGCCCACCTGTTCGACGACAAAGTGATGAAGCAGCTGAAGCGGCGGAGATACACCGGCTGGGGC
AGGCTGAGCCGGAAGCTGATCAACGGCATCCGGGACAAGCAGTCCGGCAAGACAATCCTGGATTTCCTGA
AGTCCGACGGCTTCGCCAACAGAAACTTCATGCAGCTGATCCACGACGACAGCCTGACCTTTAAAGAGGA
CATCCAGAAAGCCCAGGTGTCCGGCCAGGGCGATAGCCTGCACGAGCACATTGCCAATCTGGCCGGCAGC
CCCGCCATTAAGAAGGGCATCCTGCAGACAGTGAAGGTGGTGGACGAGCTCGTGAAAGTGATGGGCCGGC
ACAAGCCCGAGAACATCGTGATCGAAATGGCCAGAGAGAACCAGACCACCCAGAAGGGACAGAAGAACAG
CCGCGAGAGAATGAAGCGGATCGAAGAGGGCATCAAAGAGCTGGGCAGCCAGATCCTGAAAGAACACCCC
GTGGAAAACACCCAGCTGCAGAACGAGAAGCTGTACCTGTACTACCTGCAGAATGGGCGGGATATGTACG
TGGACCAGGAACTGGACATCAACCGGCTGTCCGACTACGATGTGGACCATATCGTGCCTCAGAGCTTTCT
GAAGGACGACTCCATCGACAACAAGGTGCTGACCAGAAGCGACAAGAACCGGGGCAAGAGCGACAACGTG
CCCTCCGAAGAGGTCGTGAAGAAGATGAAGAACTACTGGCGGCAGCTGCTGAACGCCAAGCTGATTACCC
AGAGAAAGTTCGACAATCTGACCAAGGCCGAGAGAGGCGGCCTGAGCGAACTGGATAAGGCCGGCTTCAT
CAAGAGACAGCTGGTGGAAACCCGGCAGATCACAAAGCACGTGGCACAGATCCTGGACTCCCGGATGAAC
ACTAAGTACGACGAGAATGACAAGCTGATCCGGGAAGTGAAAGTGATCACCCTGAAGTCCAAGCTGGTGT
CCGATTTCCGGAAGGATTTCCAGTTTTACAAAGTGCGCGAGATCAACAACTACCACCACGCCCACGACGC
CTACCTGAACGCCGTCGTGGGAACCGCCCTGATCAAAAAGTACCCTAAGCTGGAAAGCGAGTTCGTGTAC
GGCGACTACAAGGTGTACGACGTGCGGAAGATGATCGCCAAGAGCGAGCAGGAAATCGGCAAGGCTACCG
CCAAGTACTTCTTCTACAGCAACATCATGAACTTTTTCAAGACCGAGATTACCCTGGCCAACGGCGAGAT
CCGGAAGCGGCCTCTGATCGAGACAAACGGCGAAACCGGGGAGATCGTGTGGGATAAGGGCCGGGATTTT
GCCACCGTGCGGAAAGTGCTGAGCATGCCCCAAGTGAATATCGTGAAAAAGACCGAGGTGCAGACAGGCG
GCTTCAGCAAAGAGTCTATCCTGCCCAAGAGGAACAGCGATAAGCTGATCGCCAGAAAGAAGGACTGGGA
CCCTAAGAAGTACGGCGGCTTCGACAGCCCCACCGTGGCCTATTCTGTGCTGGTGGTGGCCAAAGTGGAA
AAGGGCAAGTCCAAGAAACTGAAGAGTGTGAAAGAGCTGCTGGGGATCACCATCATGGAAAGAAGCAGCT
TCGAGAAGAATCCCATCGACTTTCTGGAAGCCAAGGGCTACAAAGAAGTGAAAAAGGACCTGATCATCAA
GCTGCCTAAGTACTCCCTGTTCGAGCTGGAAAACGGCCGGAAGAGAATGCTGGCCTCTGCCGGCGAACTG
CAGAAGGGAAACGAACTGGCCCTGCCCTCCAAATATGTGAACTTCCTGTACCTGGCCAGCCACTATGAGA
AGCTGAAGGGCTCCCCCGAGGATAATGAGCAGAAACAGCTGTTTGTGGAACAGCACAAGCACTACCTGGA
CGAGATCATCGAGCAGATCAGCGAGTTCTCCAAGAGAGTGATCCTGGCCGACGCTAATCTGGACAAAGTG
CTGTCCGCCTACAACAAGCACCGGGATAAGCCCATCAGAGAGCAGGCCGAGAATATCATCCACCTGTTTA
CCCTGACCAATCTGGGAGCCCCTGCCGCCTTCAAGTACTTTGACACCACCATCGACCGGAAGAGGTACAC
CAGCACCAAAGAGGTGCTGGACGCCACCCTGATCCACCAGAGCATCACCGGCCTGTACGAGACACGGATC
GACCTGTCTCAGCTGGGAGGCGACAAGCGACCTGCCGCCACAAAGAAGGCTGGACAGGCTAAGAAGAAGA
AAGATTACAAAGACGATGACGATAAGGGATCCGGCGCAACAAACTTCTCTCTGCTGAAACAAGCCGGAGA
TGTCGAAGAGAATCCTGGACCGATGACCGAGTACAAGCCCACGGTGCGCCTCGCCACCCGCGACGACGTC
CCCAGGGCCGTACGCACCCTCGCCGCCGCGTTCGCCGACTACCCCGCCACGCGCCACACCGTCGATCCGG
ACCGCCACATCGAGCGGGTCACCGAGCTGCAAGAACTCTTCCTCACGCGCGTCGGGCTCGACATCGGCAA
GGTGTGGGTCGCGGACGACGGCGCCGCCGTGGCGGTCTGGACCACGCCGGAGAGCGTCGAAGCGGGGGCG
GTGTTCGCCGAGATCGGCCCGCGCATGGCCGAGTTGAGCGGTTCCCGGCTGGCCGCGCAGCAACAGATGG
AAGGCCTCCTGGCGCCGCACCGGCCCAAGGAGCCCGCGTGGTTCCTGGCCACCGTCGGAGTCTCGCCCGA
CCACCAGGGCAAGGGTCTGGGCAGCGCCGTCGTGCTCCCCGGAGTGGAGGCGGCCGAGCGCGCCGGGGTG
CCCGCCTTCCTGGAGACCTCCGCGCCCCGCAACCTCCCCTTCTACGAGCGGCTCGGCTTCACCGTCACCG
CCGACGTCGAGGTGCCCGAAGGACCGCGCACCTGGTGCATGACCCGCAAGCCCGGTGCCTGAACGCGTTA
AGTCGACAATCAACCTCTGGATTACAAAATTTGTGAAAGATTGACTGGTATTCTTAACTATGTTGCTCCT
TTTACGCTATGTGGATACGCTGCTTTAATGCCTTTGTATCATGCTATTGCTTCCCGTATGGCTTTCATTT
TCTCCTCCTTGTATAAATCCTGGTTGCTGTCTCTTTATGAGGAGTTGTGGCCCGTTGTCAGGCAACGTGG
CGTGGTGTGCACTGTGTTTGCTGACGCAACCCCCACTGGTTGGGGCATTGCCACCACCTGTCAGCTCCTT
TCCGGGACTTTCGCTTTCCCCCTCCCTATTGCCACGGCGGAACTCATCGCCGCCTGCCTTGCCCGCTGCT
GGACAGGGGCTCGGCTGTTGGGCACTGACAATTCCGTGGTGTTGTCGGGGAAATCATCGTCCTTTCCTTG
GCTGCTCGCCTGTGTTGCCACCTGGATTCTGCGCGGGACGTCCTTCTGCTACGTCCCTTCGGCCCTCAAT
CCAGCGGACCTTCCTTCCCGCGGCCTGCTGCCGGCTCTGCGGCCTCTTCCGCGTCTTCGCCTTCGCCCTC
AGACGAGTCGGATCTCCCTTTGGGCCGCCTCCCCGCGTCGACTTTAAGACCAATGACTTACAAGGCAGCT
GTAGATCTTAGCCACTTTTTAAAAGAAAAGGGGGGACTGGAAGGGCTAATTCACTCCCAACGAAGACAAG
ATTTCACCATTATCGTTTCAGACCCACCTCCCAACCCCGAGGGGACCCAGAGAGGGCCTATTTCCCATGA
TTCCTTCATATTTGCATATACGATACAAGGCTGTTAGAGAGATAATTAGAATTAATTTGACTGTAAACAC
AAAGATATTAGTACAAAATACGTGACGTAGAAAGTAATAATTTCTTGGGTAGTTTGCAGTTTTAAAATTA
TGTTTTAAAATGGACTATCATATGCTTACCGTAACTTGAAAGTATTTCGATTTCTTGGCTTTATATATCT
TGTGGAAAGGACGAAACACCGAGTGTGGTCCCATCTGACAAGTTTTAGAGCTAGAAATAGCAAGTTAAAA
TAAGGCTAGTCCGTTATCAACTTGAAAAAGTGGCACCGAGTCGGTGCTTTTTTAAGCTTGGCGTAACTAG
ATCTTGAGACACTGCTTTTTGCTTGTACTGGGTCTCTCTGGTTAGACCAGATCTGAGCCTGGGAGCTCTC
TGGCTAACTAGGGAACCCACTGCTTAAGCCTCAATAAAGCTTGCCTTGAGTGCTTCAAGTAGTGTGTGCC
CGTCTGTTGTGTGACTCTGGTAACTAGAGATCCCTCAGACCCTTTTAGTCAGTGTGGAAAATCTCTAGCA
GTACGTATAGTAGTTCATGTCATCTTATTATTCAGTATTTATAACTTGCAAAGAAATGAATATCAGAGAG
TGAGAGGAACTTGTTTATTGCAGCTTATAATGGTTACAAATAAAGCAATAGCATCACAAATTTCACAAAT
AAAGCATTTTTTTCACTGCATTCTAGTTGTGGTTTGTCCAAACTCATCAATGTATCTTATCATGTCTGGC
TCTAGCTATCCCGCCCCTAACTCCGCCCATCCCGCCCCTAACTCCGCCCAGTTCCGCCCATTCTCCGCCC
CATGGCTGACTAATTTTTTTTATTTATGCAGAGGCCGAGGCCGCCTCGGCCTCTGAGCTATTCCAGAAGT
AGTGAGGAGGCTTTTTTGGAGGCCTAGGGACGTACCCAATTCGCCCTATAGTGAGTCGTATTACGCGCGC
TCACTGGCCGTCGTTTTACAACGTCGTGACTGGGAAAACCCTGGCGTTACCCAACTTAATCGCCTTGCAG
CACATCCCCCTTTCGCCAGCTGGCGTAATAGCGAAGAGGCCCGCACCGATCGCCCTTCCCAACAGTTGCG
CAGCCTGAATGGCGAATGGG
[124 nt withheld, positions 9121-9244]
C
[91 nt withheld, positions 9246-9336]
A
[49 nt withheld, positions 9338-9386]
CCTTTGACGTTGGAGTCCACGTTCTTT
[37 nt withheld, positions 9414-9450]
ACCCTATCTCGGTCTATTCTTTTGATTTATAAGGGATTTTGCCGATTTCGGCCTATTGGTTAAAAAATGA
GCTGATTTAACAAAAATTTAACGCGAATTTTAACAAAATATTAACGCTTACAATTTAGGTGGCACTTTTC
GGGGAAATGTGCGCGGAACCCCTATTTGTTTATTTTTCTAAATACATTCAAATATGTATCCGCTCATGAG
ACAATAACCCTGATAAATGCTTCAATAATATTGAAAAAGGAAGAGTATGAGTATTCAACATTTCCGTGTC
GCCCTTATTCCCTTTTTTGCGGCATTTTGCCTTCCTGTTTTTGCTCACCCAGAAACGCTGGTGAAAGTAA
AAGATGCTGAAGATCAGTTGGGTGCACGAGTGGGTTACATCGAACTGGATCTCAACAGCGGTAAGATCCT
TGAGAGTTTTCGCCCCGAAGAACGTTTTCCAATGATGAGCACTTTTAAAGTTCTGCTATGTGGCGCGGTA
TTATCCCGTATTGACGCCGGGCAAGAGCAACTCGGTCGCCGCATACACTATTCTCAGAATGACTTGGTTG
AGTACTCACCAGTCACAGAAAAGCATCTTACGGATGGCATGACAGTAAGAGAATTATGCAGTGCTGCCAT
AACCATGAGTGATAACACTGCGGCCAACTTACTTCTGACAACGATCGGAGGACCGAAGGAGCTAACCGCT
TTTTTGCACAACATGGGGGATCATGTAACTCGCCTTGATCGTTGGGAACCGGAGCTGAATGAAGCCATAC
CAAACGACGAGCGTGACACCACGATGCCTGTAGCAATGGCAACAACGTTGCGCAAACTATTAACTGGCGA
ACTACTTACTCTAGCTTCCCGGCAACAATTAATAGACTGGATGGAGGCGGATAAAGTTGCAGGACCACTT
CTGCGCTCGGCCCTTCCGGCTGGCTGGTTTATTGCTGATAAATCTGGAGCCGGTGAGCGTGGGTCTCGCG
GTATCATTGCAGCACTGGGGCCAGATGGTAAGCCCTCCCGTATCGTAGTTATCTACACGACGGGGAGTCA
GGCAACTATGGATGAACGAAATAGACAGATCGCTGAGATAGGTGCCTCACTGATTAAGCATTGGTAACTG
TCAGACCAAGTTTACTCATATATACTTTAGATTGATTTAAAACTTCATTTTTAATTTAAAAGGATCTAGG
TGAAGATCCTTTTTGATAATCTCATGACCAAAATCCCTTAACGTGAGTTTTCGTTCCACTGAGCGTCAGA
CCCCGTAGAAAAGATCAAAGGATCTTCTTGAGATCCTTTTTTTCTGCGCGTAATCTGCTGCTTGCAAACA
AAAAAACCACCGCTACCAGCGGTGGTTTGTTTGCCGGATCAAGAGCTACCAACTCTTTTTCCGAAGGTAA
CTGGCTTCAGCAGAGCGCAGATACCAAATACTGTTCTTCTAGTGTAGCCGTAGTTAGGCCACCACTTCAA
GAACTCTGTAGCACCGCCTACATACCTCGCTCTGCTAATCCTGTTACCAGTGGCTGCTGCCAGTGGCGAT
AAGTCGTGTCTTACCGGGTTGGACTCAAGACGATAGTTACCGGATAAGGCGCAGCGGTCGGGCTGAACGG
GGGGTTCGTGCACACAGCCCAGCTTGGAGCGAACGACCTACACCGAACTGAGATACCTACAGCGTGAGCT
ATGAGAAAGCGCCACGCTTCCCGAAGGGAGAAAGGCGGACAGGTATCCGGTAAGCGGCAGGGTCGGAACA
GGAGAGCGCACGAGGGAGCTTCCAGGGGGAAACGCCTGGTATCTTTATAGTCCTGTCGGGTTTCGCCACC
TCTGACTTGAGCGTCGATTTTTGTGATGCTCGTCAGGGGGGCGGAGCCTATGGAAAAACGCCAGCAACGC
GGCCTTTTTACGGTTCCTGGCCTTTTGCTGGCCTTTTGCTCACATGTTCTTTCCTGCGTTATCCCCTGAT
TCTGTGGATAACCGTATTACCGCCTTTGAGTGAGCTGATACCGCTCGCCGCAGCCGAACGACCGAGCGCA
GCGAGTCAGTGAGCGAGGAAGCGGAAGAGCGCCCAATACGCAAACCGCCTCTCCCCGCGCGTTGGCCGAT
TCATTAATGCAGCTGGCACGACAGGTTTCCCGACTGGAAAGCGGGCAGTGAGCGCAACGCAATTAATGTG
AGTTAGCTCACTCATTAGGCACCCCAGGCTTTACACTTTATGCTTCCGGCTCGTATGTTGTGTGGAATTG
T
Features (pLannotate 1.2.2; 30 found; start..end, strand, type, name):
     58..76      +  promoter       T3 promoter: promoter for bacteriophage T3 RNA polymerase
    104..330     +  promoter       RSV promoter: Rous sarcoma virus enhancer/promoter
    331..511     +  LTR            5' LTR (truncated): truncated 5' long terminal repeat (LTR) from HIV-1
    558..683     +  misc_feature   HIV-1 Ψ: packaging signal of human immunodeficiency virus type 1
    667..1030    +  CDS            HIV-1 gag (fragment): gag protein from human immunodeficiency virus 1; gag
   1176..1409    +  misc_feature   RRE: The Rev response element (RRE) of HIV-1 allows for Rev-dependent mRNA export from the nucleus to the cytoplasm.
   1819..1936    +  misc_feature   cPPT/CTS: central polypurine tract and central termination sequence of HIV-1
   2002..2068    +  CDS            small t antigen (fragment): SV40 (simian virus 40) small t antigen
   2082..2099    +  CDS            small t antigen (fragment): SV40 (simian virus 40) small t antigen
   2125..2336    +  promoter       EF-1α core promoter: core promoter for human elongation factor EF-1α
   2361..6464    +  CDS            Cas9: Cas9 (Csn1) endonuclease from the Streptococcus pyogenes Type II CRISPR/Cas system generates RNA-guided double strand breaks in DNA
   6603..7202    +  CDS            PuroR (fragment): puromycin N-acetyltransferase; pac from Streptomyces; confers resistance to puromycin
   7218..7806    +  misc_feature   WPRE: woodchuck hepatitis virus posttranscriptional regulatory element
   7802..7912    +  CDS            nef (fragment): NEF_HV1LA - Experimental evidence at protein level: Swiss-Prot protein existence level 1. Extracellular Nef protein targets CD4(+) T-lymphocytes for apoptosis by interacting with CXCR4 surface receptors. From Human immunodeficiency virus type 1 group M subtype B (isolate Lai) (HIV-1).
   7932..7958    +  CDS            Rev (fragment): human immunodeficiency virus 1 (HIV-1) Rev protein; rev; enhances nuclear export of unspliced and incompletely spliced viral mRNAs
   7962..8202    +  promoter       U6 promoter: RNA polymerase III promoter for human U6 snRNA
   8232..8307    +  misc_RNA       gRNA scaffold: guide RNA scaffold for the Streptococcus pyogenes CRISPR/Cas9 system
   8360..8540    +  LTR            5' LTR (truncated): truncated 5' long terminal repeat (LTR) from HIV-1
   8618..8739    +  polyA_signal   SV40 poly(A) signal: SV40 polyadenylation signal
   8779..8914    +  rep_origin     SV40 ori: SV40 origin of replication
   8935..8953    -  promoter       T7 promoter: promoter for bacteriophage T7 RNA polymerase
   8961..9116    +  CDS            lacZα (fragment): LacZα fragment of β-galactosidase; lacZ fragment
   9121..9549    +  rep_origin     f1 ori (sequence partly withheld): f1 bacteriophage origin of replication; arrow indicates direction of (+) strand synthesis
   9602..9706    +  promoter       AmpR promoter: bla
   9707..10567   +  CDS            AmpR: β-lactamase; bla; confers resistance to ampicillin, carbenicillin, and related antibiotics
  10738..11326   +  rep_origin     ori: high-copy-number ColE1/pMB1/pBR322/pUC origin of replication
  11509..11601   +  CDS            lacI (fragment): lac repressor; lacI; The lac repressor binds to the lac operator to inhibit transcription in E. coli. This inhibition can be relieved by adding lactose or isopropyl-β-D-thiogalactopyranoside (IPTG).
  11614..11635   +  protein_bind   CAP binding site: CAP binding activates transcription in the presence of cAMP. E. coli catabolite activator protein
  11650..11680   +  promoter       lac promoter: promoter for the E. coli lac operon
  11684..15      +  protein_bind   lac operator (fragment) (across the origin): The lac repressor binds to the lac operator to inhibit transcription in E. coli. This inhibition can be relieved by adding lactose or isopropyl-β-D-thiogalactopyranoside (IPTG). lac repressor encoded by lacI
