[The description below was written by a language model from this plasmid's Addgene catalogue record and pLannotate feature annotations shown in this document.]
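Description:
CROP_C9_Puro_FGFR2 is an 11.7 kb all-in-one lentiviral CRISPR knockout plasmid built on a CROPseq backbone, carrying both Streptococcus pyogenes Cas9 and a single guide RNA directed against FGFR2. It is propagated in E. coli as a high-copy plasmid through a ColE1/pUC-type origin with ampicillin selection (AmpR). An f1 origin, an SV40 origin and remnants of a lac/lacZα cloning region are also present in the backbone. The viral portion has a third-generation layout. An RSV promoter replaces the U3 region upstream of a truncated HIV-1 5' LTR to drive genomic RNA production in packaging cells. It is followed by the Ψ packaging signal with a gag fragment, the Rev response element for nuclear export of the unspliced genome, and the cPPT/CTS, which aids nuclear import during transduction.

Within the provirus, an EF-1α core promoter drives the Cas9 coding sequence, followed by a puromycin N-acetyltransferase gene for selecting transduced mammalian cells. The two reading frames appear to form one transcription unit, but the feature table does not annotate the linker between them. A WPRE downstream enhances transcript expression. The human U6 promoter, the FGFR2 spacer (inserted by Gibson cloning) and the gRNA scaffold lie after the WPRE, immediately upstream of the truncated 3' LTR. This is the characteristic CROPseq position. In that design, the cassette is copied to the 5' LTR during reverse transcription, and the guide sequence is also included in the polyadenylated Pol II transcript, which allows guide identity to be read from mRNA. The plasmid is intended for single-vector knockout of FGFR2, and the associated work used such constructs to screen cancer vulnerabilities in engineered ex vivo tissue cultures.
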