Addgene plasmid #183290: CROP_C9_Puro_FGFR2
Purpose: All-in-One CRISPRko system with a guide RNA that targets FGFR2 gene
Depositing lab: Prashant Mali. Depositing organization: University of California, San Diego (UCSD). Publication: Integrated genome and tissue engineering enables screening of cancer vulnerabilities in physiologically relevant perfusable ex vivo cultures. Hu M, Lei XY, Larson JD, McAlonis M, Ford K, McDonald D, Mach K, Rusert JM, Wechsler-Reya RJ, Mali P. Biomaterials. 2022 Jan;280:121276. doi: 10.1016/j.biomaterials.2021.121276. Epub 2021 Dec 2. PubMed 34890975.
Backbone
  Vector backbone: CROPseq
  Vector type: Lentiviral
Growth in bacteria
  Bacterial resistance: Ampicillin, 100 μg/mL
  Growth temperature: 37°C
  Growth strain: NEB Stable
  Copy number: High Copy
Gene/Insert
  Gene/Insert name: FGFR2
  gRNA/shRNA sequence: AGTGTGGTCCCATCTGACAA
  Species: Synthetic
  Cloning method: Gibson Cloning
Terms and licenses: Academic/Nonprofit Terms; Industry Terms: Not Available to Industry
How to cite: CROP_C9_Puro_FGFR2 was a gift from Prashant Mali (Addgene plasmid # 183290 ; http://n2t.net/addgene:183290 ; RRID:Addgene_183290)
